>Addgene plasmid #68527 | RhopH3-bio | depositor full sequence | sequence record 120648 | Full Sequence
AGATCTATACATTGAATCAATATTGGCAATTAGCCATATTAGTCATTGGTTATATAGCATAAATCAATAT
TGGCTATTGGCCATTGCATACGTTGTATCTATATCATAATATGTACATTTATATTGGCTCATGTCCAATA
TGACCGCCATGTTGACATTGATTATTGACTAGTTATTAATAGTAATCAATTACGGGGTCATTAGTTCATA
GCCCATATATGGAGTTCCGCGTTACATAACTTACGGTAAATGGCCCGCCTGGCTGACCGCCCAACGACCC
CCGCCCATTGACGTCAATAATGACGTATGTTCCCATAGTAACGCCAATAGGGACTTTCCATTGACGTCAA
TGGGTGGAGTATTTACGGTAAACTGCCCACTTGGCAGTACATCAAGTGTATCATATGCCAAGTCCGCCCC
CTATTGACGTCAATGACGGTAAATGGCCCGCCTGGCATTATGCCCAGTACATGACCTTACGGGACTTTCC
TACTTGGCAGTACATCTACGTATTAGTCATCGCTATTACCATGGTGATGCGGTTTTGGCAGTACACCAAT
GGGCGTGGATAGCGGTTTGACTCACGGGGATTTCCAAGTCTCCACCCCATTGACGTCAATGGGAGTTTGT
TTTGGCACCAAAATCAACGGGACTTTCCAAAATGTCGTAATAACCCCGCCCCGTTGACGCAAATGGGCGG
TAGGCGTGTACGGTGGGAGGTCTATATAAGCAGAGCTCGTTTAGTGAACCGTCAGATCCTCACTCTCTTC
CGCATCGCTGTCTGCGAGGGCCAGCTGTTGGGCTCGCGGTTGAGGACAAACTCTTCGCGGTCTTTCCAGT
ACTCTTGGATCGGAAACCCGTCGGCCTCCGAACGGTACTCCGCCACCGAGGGACCTGAGCGAGTCCGCAT
CGACCGGATCGGAAAACCTCTCGAGAAAGGCGTCTAACCAGTCACAGTCGCAAGGTAGGCTGAGCACCGT
GGCGGGCGGCAGCGGGTGGCGGTCGGGGTTGTTTCTGGCGGAGGTGCTGCTGATGATGTAATTAAAGTAG
GCGGTCTTGAGACGGCGGATGGTCGAGGTGAGGTGTGGCAGGCTTGAGATCCAGCTGTTGGGGTGAGTAC
TCCCTCTCAAAAGCGGGCATTACTTCTGCGCTAAGATTGTCAGTTTCCAAAAACGAGGAGGATTTGATAT
TCACCTGGCCCGATCTGGCCATACACTTGAGTGACAATGACATCCACTTTGCCTTTCTCTCCACAGGTGT
CCACTCCCAGGTCCAAGTTTGCCACCATGGAGTTTCAGACCCAGGTACTCATGTCCCTGCTGCTCTGCAT
GTCTGGTGCGGCCGCCAGAGAGTACTTCAGCGGCTTCGTGAACAAGAAGCTGAAGAACCTGCTGCAGTGC
AACCTGGCCGCCTACTACAACCTGAGAGACAACGGCCCCGACCCCAACGCCTTCCTGGATTTTGTGGGCG
AGCCCGAGCAGTTCTACTGGTTCATCGAGCACTACCTGAGCGTGCCCTTCAGCATCCCCCGGAACCTGAA
GAACAACAAGGCCCACAGCTACTGGTCCTGCATCAACCGGGCCTGGGTGTCCGAGTTCCTGCGGAAGTAC
GAGGAACCCGACATCAACGAGCTGATGAAGTTCCTGGACAAAGAACAGCGGGTGTACTTCTCCTACACCT
TCCAGAACATCGAGCCCGTGGCCAAGTACACCAGCTTCCCCATCAAAGAGTTCCACAAGTACTGCGTGCT
GCCCCCCCTGATCGAGACAAACATCAAGCAGAAGGACAAGGGCGGCAATCTGGCCTTCCAGCTGAACCAG
GCCGAGTACAAGATCTACCTGTCCAGCGTGGGCACCCCCACCAGCGCCCTGAAGAATCTGTACCTGAACA
TGGAAGATGGCGAGCGGAAGAACATCGTGAAAACCATCGTGGAAAACGAGGGCAGCAACAACGTGTTCGT
GAACTGCCCCGTGTACGACCTGAAGCTGCACTACAACAAAGAGTGCGGCAGCCAGCCCAACGTGCTGAAG
TGCCTGGATGACTATATCAAGCACCTGTGCGAGCGGCGGATCGCCCACAGAGAGAAGGGCACCTTCTGCG
ACGACCTGCTGTTCCTGTTCGACGCCCTGAAAGAACCCTACGTGGAAAATTTCAAGAAGTTTCTGAGCCG
GGACGACGTGCACCTCGTGAAGCCTCAGTCTGTGTGGGGCATCCCCCTGTTCACCACCTACAAGCCCAGA
GATCTGAAAAACCCCAAGAACAACGTGCCCCTGAACGTGTTCAAGGTGCTGAACAGCAAGAACAAACTGT
TCCTGAGCTTCTTCGACGAGATCCCCAAGAGCCCCTACTATATGGAAGAGTCCCAGCCCCTCGTGAAACT
GAGCGACTTCGCCAGCAGCATCTTCGACAAGCTGCACCGGTTCTTCTATGTGTTCAAGAAGAAGGGCAAC
CAGATCAGCCCCGTGTCCGTGAAAGAGCTGAGCCACAATATCGCCGATTTCAGCTTCAAGCACGACACCT
CCAACATCGAGTGCAAGAAAGTGAAGAAGTCCCTGAACCTGGAACTGGAAGTGGAAGTGGCCAAGGGCGT
GGCCGCCGAGAAGATCTGCAATCTGATCGAGGGCTTCGTGCTGACCAAGGGCAAGAAGGATAAGACCATC
CGGGGCGAGGTGGACGATGTGCACAAGGGCTTCCGGATCCAGTGCATCCTGATCGCCACCCACGTGGAAG
CCCTGAATATCGTGCGCCAGCTGCTGAATATGGAATCCATGCTGAGCCTGACCAGATACACCAGCCTGTA
CCTGCACAAGTTCTTCAAGAGCGTGACAGCCCTGAAGGGGAACTTCCTGTACGAGAACCCCAGCGCCATC
CGGCACGCCAGAGCTTGTGGCAGAGCTGTGCTGCATGTGCCCGCCGTGCTGTACCGGCGGAATATCTACC
TGGCCGAGACATTCCTGAGCCTGTATCTGGGCCTGAGCAACCTGGTGTCCAGCAACCCCAGCAGCCCATT
CTTCGAGTACGCCATCATCGAGTTTCTGGTGTCCTACTTCAACAAGGGCAGCGAGAAATTCCTGCTGTAT
CTGTTCTCCATCGTGTCTGTGCTGTACATCAACATCTACTACTACGAGCAGCTGTACTGCCACCACCGCG
AGCAGTTTGAGCTGCTGCGGAGCAAGATGATCCACCCCAACATTGCCGACCGGATCCTGGAAAACATTAA
GACCCTGATCAAGAACCCCCGGTACATGAAGATGCGGACCTTCTACATGAAGTTCGACAACGAGGACATG
TTCGATAAGCGGAAGGTGTTCGAAGTGCTGTACTCCTTCGATGAGTTCCTGTCCTCCAGCGACGCTCAGC
AGAAAGCCAAGATGCAGGATATCAGCGACGAGAGCGTGGACCTGGATACCACCAACGACGGCATCGGCCT
GCGGAAAGAGGACGCCCTGTTTGAGTCTGAGCAGCAGGGCAGCATGGAATCTATCGAGGACATCGACGAG
GGCCTGGAAGGCGTGGACCCCAACCAGCAGAAGAAAACCGCCGAGTATCTGAAGATGGTGCCCGACGAGG
ACAAGGCCAACCTGGCTGACCGGAACAAAGAGCTGGAACTGGACCTGTACAAGTACATCGGCACCCTGAA
CGAGGCCTCTGCCGGCGTGGGAACCGTGTCTACACACAGCCCTGCTACCGCCGCCAGAATGGGACTGAAT
GCTGGCGGAGGCAGAGCCGTGCGGCCTGCTGCTAAAGGACTGCACCAGCGGATGGGCCAGATGGGCAAGG
ACCTGAAGAGGATGAAGGGCAAGGATACCAGCAAGCTGCGGAAGGGGGTGGACTTCTACGAGAGCAGCAC
CTCCCTGAATCAGATCTCCCCTGGCGAGAGCGCCACAGAGGGCAAGGGCTCTAGCACCAATGTGGCCACC
GAGGGCACCAGCCCATCTGAAACAGGCGCGCCGTCGACCTCCATCACGGCCTATAAGAGTGAGGGGGAGT
CAGCGGAGTTCTCCTTCCCACTCAACCTTGGAGAGGAAAGCCTGCAGGGAGAGTTGAGATGGAAGGCAGA
GAAGGCTCCTTCTTCCCAGTCCTGGATCACCTTCTCCCTAAAGAACCAAAAGGTGTCTGTGCAGAAGTCT
ACTAGCAACCCCAAGTTCCAGCTGTCCGAAACGCTCCCACTCACCCTTCAGATACCCCAGGTCTCCCTTC
AGTTTGCTGGTTCTGGCAACCTGACCCTGACTCTGGACAGAGGGATACTGTATCAGGAAGTGAACCTGGT
GGTGATGAAAGTGACTCAGCCCGACAGCAACACTTTGACCTGTGAGGTGATGGGACCCACCTCACCCAAG
ATGAGACTGATCTTGAAGCAGGAGAATCAGGAGGCCAGGGTCTCCAGGCAGGAGAAAGTGATTCAAGTGC
AGGCCCCTGAAGCAGGGGTGTGGCAATGTCTACTGAGTGAAGGTGAAGAGGTCAAGATGGACTCCAAGAT
CCAGGTTTTATCCAAAGGGTTGAATTCCGGATCACTGCATCATATTCTGGATGCACAGAAAATGGTGTGG
AATCATCGTTAAGTCTAGACACGTGATTAATTAAGGATCCCCCGACCTCGACCTCTGGCTAATAAAGGAA
ATTTATTTTCATTGCAATAGTGTGTTGGAATTTTTTGTGTCTCTCACTCGGAAGGACATATGGGAGGGCA
AATCATTTGGTCGAGATCCCTCGGAGATCTCTAGCTAGAGGATCGATCCCCGCCCCGGACGAACTAAACC
TGACTACGACATCTCTGCCCCTTCTTCGCGGGGCAGTGCATGTAATCCCTTCAGTTGGTTGGTACAACTT
GCCAACTGGGCCCTGTTCCACATGTGACACGGGGGGGGACCAAACACAAAGGGGTTCTCTGACTGTAGTT
GACATCCTTATAAATGGATGTGCACATTTGCCAACACTGAGTGGCTTTCATCCTGGAGCAGACTTTGCAG
TCTGTGGACTGCAACACAACATTGCCTTTATGTGTAACTCTTGGCTGAAGCTCTTACACCAATGCTGGGG
GACATGTACCTCCCAGGGGCCCAGGAAGACTACGGGAGGCTACACCAACGTCAATCAGAGGGGCCTGTGT
AGCTACCGATAAGCGGACCCTCAAGAGGGCATTAGCAATAGTGTTTATAAGGCCCCCTTGTTAACCCTAA
ACGGGTAGCATATGCTTCCCGGGTAGTAGTATATACTATCCAGACTAACCCTAATTCAATAGCATATGTT
ACCCAACGGGAAGCATATGCTATCGAATTAGGGTTAGTAAAAGGGTCCTAAGGAACAGCGATATCTCCCA
CCCCATGAGCTGTCACGGTTTTATTTACATGGGGTCAGGATTCCACGAGGGTAGTGAACCATTTTAGTCA
CAAGGGCAGTGGCTGAAGATCAAGGAGCGGGCAGTGAACTCTCCTGAATCTTCGCCTGCTTCTTCATTCT
CCTTCGTTTAGCTAATAGAATAACTGCTGAGTTGTGAACAGTAAGGTGTATGTGAGGTGCTCGAAAACAA
GGTTTCAGGTGACGCCCCCAGAATAAAATTTGGACGGGGGGTTCAGTGGTGGCATTGTGCTATGACACCA
ATATAACCCTCACAAACCCCTTGGGCAATAAATACTAGTGTAGGAATGAAACATTCTGAATATCTTTAAC
AATAGAAATCCATGGGGTGGGGACAAGCCGTAAAGACTGGATGTCCATCTCACACGAATTTATGGCTATG
GGCAACACATAATCCTAGTGCAATATGATACTGGGGTTATTAAGATGTGTCCCAGGCAGGGACCAAGACA
GGTGAACCATGTTGTTACACTCTATTTGTAACAAGGGGAAAGAGAGTGGACGCCGACAGCAGCGGACTCC
ACTGGTTGTCTCTAACACCCCCGAAAATTAAACGGGGCTCCACGCCAATGGGGCCCATAAACAAAGACAA
GTGGCCACTCTTTTTTTTGAAATTGTGGAGTGGGGGCACGCGTCAGCCCCCACACGCCGCCCTGCGGTTT
TGGACTGTAAAATAAGGGTGTAATAACTTGGCTGATTGTAACCCCGCTAACCACTGCGGTCAAACCACTT
GCCCACAAAACCACTAATGGCACCCCGGGGAATACCTGCATAAGTAGGTGGGCGGGCCAAGATAGGGGCG
CGATTGCTGCGATCTGGAGGACAAATTACACACACTTGCGCCTGAGCGCCAAGCACAGGGTTGTTGGTCC
TCATATTCACGAGGTCGCTGAGAGCACGGTGGGCTAATGTTGCCATGGGTAGCATATACTACCCAAATAT
CTGGATAGCATATGCTATCCTAATCTATATCTGGGTAGCATAGGCTATCCTAATCTATATCTGGGTAGCA
TATGCTATCCTAATCTATATCTGGGTAGTATATGCTATCCTAATTTATATCTGGGTAGCATAGGCTATCC
TAATCTATATCTGGGTAGCATATGCTATCCTAATCTATATCTGGGTAGTATATGCTATCCTAATCTGTAT
CCGGGTAGCATATGCTATCCTAATAGAGATTAGGGTAGTATATGCTATCCTAATTTATATCTGGGTAGCA
TATACTACCCAAATATCTGGATAGCATATGCTATCCTAATCTATATCTGGGTAGCATATGCTATCCTAAT
CTATATCTGGGTAGCATAGGCTATCCTAATCTATATCTGGGTAGCATATGCTATCCTAATCTATATCTGG
GTAGTATATGCTATCCTAATTTATATCTGGGTAGCATAGGCTATCCTAATCTATATCTGGGTAGCATATG
CTATCCTAATCTATATCTGGGTAGTATATGCTATCCTAATCTGTATCCGGGTAGCATATGCTATCCTCAT
GATAAGCTGTCAAACATGAGAATTTTCTTGAAGACGAAAGGGCCTCGTGATACGCCTATTTTTATAGGTT
AATGTCATGATAATAATGGTTTCTTAGACGTCAGGTGGCACTTTTCGGGGAAATGTGCGCGGAACCCCTA
TTTGTTTATTTTTCTAAATACATTCAAATATGTATCCGCTCATGAGACAATAACCCTGATAAATGCTTCA
ATAATATTGAAAAAGGAAGAGTATGAGTATTCAACATTTCCGTGTCGCCCTTATTCCCTTTTTTGCGGCA
TTTTGCCTTCCTGTTTTTGCTCACCCAGAAACGCTGGTGAAAGTAAAAGATGCTGAAGATCAGTTGGGTG
CACGAGTGGGTTACATCGAACTGGATCTCAACAGCGGTAAGATCCTTGAGAGTTTTCGCCCCGAAGAACG
TTTTCCAATGATGAGCACTTTTAAAGTTCTGCTATGTGGCGCGGTATTATCCCGTGTTGACGCCGGGCAA
GAGCAACTCGGTCGCCGCATACACTATTCTCAGAATGACTTGGTTGAGTACTCACCAGTCACAGAAAAGC
ATCTTACGGATGGCATGACAGTAAGAGAATTATGCAGTGCTGCCATAACCATGAGTGATAACACTGCGGC
CAACTTACTTCTGACAACGATCGGAGGACCGAAGGAGCTAACCGCTTTTTTGCACAACATGGGGGATCAT
GTAACTCGCCTTGATCGTTGGGAACCGGAGCTGAATGAAGCCATACCAAACGACGAGCGTGACACCACGA
TGCCTGCAGCAATGGCAACAACGTTGCGCAAACTATTAACTGGCGAACTACTTACTCTAGCTTCCCGGCA
ACAATTAATAGACTGGATGGAGGCGGATAAAGTTGCAGGACCACTTCTGCGCTCGGCCCTTCCGGCTGGC
TGGTTTATTGCTGATAAATCTGGAGCCGGTGAGCGTGGGTCTCGCGGTATCATTGCAGCACTGGGGCCAG
ATGGTAAGCCCTCCCGTATCGTAGTTATCTACACGACGGGGAGTCAGGCAACTATGGATGAACGAAATAG
ACAGATCGCTGAGATAGGTGCCTCACTGATTAAGCATTGGTAACTGTCAGACCAAGTTTACTCATATATA
CTTTAGATTGATTTAAAACTTCATTTTTAATTTAAAAGGATCTAGGTGAAGATCCTTTTTGATAATCTCA
TGACCAAAATCCCTTAACGTGAGTTTTCGTTCCACTGAGCGTCAGACCCCGTAGAAAAGATCAAAGGATC
TTCTTGAGATCCTTTTTTTCTGCGCGTAATCTGCTGCTTGCAAACAAAAAAACCACCGCTACCAGCGGTG
GTTTGTTTGCCGGATCAAGAGCTACCAACTCTTTTTCCGAAGGTAACTGGCTTCAGCAGAGCGCAGATAC
CAAATACTGTTCTTCTAGTGTAGCCGTAGTTAGGCCACCACTTCAAGAACTCTGTAGCACCGCCTACATA
CCTCGCTCTGCTAATCCTGTTACCAGTGGCTGCTGCCAGTGGCGATAAGTCGTGTCTTACCGGGTTGGAC
TCAAGACGATAGTTACCGGATAAGGCGCAGCGGTCGGGCTGAACGGGGGGTTCGTGCACACAGCCCAGCT
TGGAGCGAACGACCTACACCGAACTGAGATACCTACAGCGTGAGCTATGAGAAAGCGCCACGCTTCCCGA
AGGGAGAAAGGCGGACAGGTATCCGGTAAGCGGCAGGGTCGGAACAGGAGAGCGCACGAGGGAGCTTCCA
GGGGGAAACGCCTGGTATCTTTATAGTCCTGTCGGGTTTCGCCACCTCTGACTTGAGCGTCGATTTTTGT
GATGCTCGTCAGGGGGGCGGAGCCTATGGAAAAACGCCAGCAACGCGGCCTTTTTACGGTTCCTGGCCTT
TTGCTGGCCTTTTGCTCACATGTTCTTTCCTGCGTTATCCCCTGATTCTGTGGATAACCGTATTACCGCC
TTTGAGTGAGCTGATACCGCTCGCCGCAGCCGAACGACCGAGCGCAGCGAGTCAGTGAGCGAGGAAGCGG
AAGAGCGCCCAATACGCAAACCGCCTCTCCCCGCGCGTTGGCCGATTCATTAATGCAGCTGGCACGACAG
GTTTCCCGACTGGAAAGCGGGCAGTGAGCGCAACGCAATTAATGTGAGTTAGCTCACTCATTAGGCACCC
CAGGCTTTACACTTTATGCTTCCGGCTCGTATGTTGTGTGGAATTGTGAGCGGATAACAATTTCACACAG
GAAACAGCTATGACCATGATTACGCCAAGCTCTAGCTAGAGGTCGACCAATTCTCATGTTTGACAGCTTA
TCATCGCAGATCCGGGCAACGTTGTTGCCATTGCTGCAGGCGCAGAACTGGTAGGTATGGA
Features (pLannotate 1.2.2; 18 found; start..end, strand, type, name):
    154..533     +  enhancer       CMV enhancer: human cytomegalovirus immediate early enhancer
    535..734     +  promoter       CMV promoter: human cytomegalovirus (CMV) immediate early promoter
    802..840     +  misc_feature   Ad SA (fragment): adenovirus major late transcript splice acceptor (Friedrich and Soriano, 1991)
    873..1082    -  CDS            PTP (fragment): TERM_ADE02 - Experimental evidence at protein level: Swiss-Prot protein existence level 1. Protein covalently bound to the viral DNA that acts as a primer for viral genomic replication by DNA strand displacement. Assembles on the viral origin of replication in an initiation complex with viral polymerase, DBP, host NFIA and host POU2F1/OCT1. During initiation, the polymerase covalently couples the first dCTP with Ser- 580 of pTP. The terminal protein stimulates the template activity over 20 fold compared to protein-free templates. Neo-synthesized viral genomes are linked to two preterminal prot
   1113..1202    +  intron         chimeric intron (fragment): chimera between introns from adenovirus and immunoglobulin heavy chain genes
   1221..1267    +  CDS            IgH signal sequence (fragment): signal sequence from the mouse immunoglobulin heavy chain variable region
   3945..4505    +  CDS            Cd4 (fragment): CD4_RAT - Experimental evidence at protein level: Swiss-Prot protein existence level 1. Integral membrane glycoprotein that plays an essential role in the immune response and serves multiple functions in responses against both external and internal offenses. In T-cells, functions primarily as a coreceptor for MHC class II molecule:peptide complex. The antigens presented by class II peptides are derived from extracellular proteins while class I peptides are derived from cytosolic proteins. Interacts simultaneously with the T-cell receptor (TCR) and the MHC class II presented by antigen presenti
   4611..4666    +  polyA_signal   β-globin poly(A) signal: rabbit β-globin polyadenylation signal (Gil and Proudfoot, 1987)
   5180..6861    -  rep_origin     oriP (fragment): Epstein-Barr virus oriP replication origin (Yates et al., 2000)
   6988..7092    +  promoter       AmpR promoter: bla
   7093..7953    +  CDS            AmpR: β-lactamase; bla; confers resistance to ampicillin, carbenicillin, and related antibiotics
   8124..8712    +  rep_origin     ori: high-copy-number ColE1/pMB1/pBR322/pUC origin of replication
   8895..8987    +  CDS            lacI (fragment): lac repressor; lacI; The lac repressor binds to the lac operator to inhibit transcription in E. coli. This inhibition can be relieved by adding lactose or isopropyl-β-D-thiogalactopyranoside (IPTG).
   9000..9021    +  protein_bind   CAP binding site: CAP binding activates transcription in the presence of cAMP. E. coli catabolite activator protein
   9036..9066    +  promoter       lac promoter: promoter for the E. coli lac operon
   9074..9090    +  protein_bind   lac operator: The lac repressor binds to the lac operator to inhibit transcription in E. coli. This inhibition can be relieved by adding lactose or isopropyl-β-D-thiogalactopyranoside (IPTG). lac repressor encoded by lacI
   9160..9176    +  promoter       tet promoter (fragment): E. coli promoter for tetracycline efflux protein gene
   9186..9211    -  CDS            bla(M) (fragment): β-lactamase lacking the signal sequence; bla(M); allows cytosolic expression of β-lactamase
