[The description below was written by a language model from this plasmid's Addgene catalogue record and pLannotate feature annotations shown in this document.]
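Description:
RhopH3-bio is a mammalian expression plasmid built on the pTT3 backbone for producing a soluble, secreted form of the Plasmodium vivax merozoite protein RhopH3 (PVX_098712). It is propagated in E. coli as a high-copy plasmid through a ColE1/pUC-type origin and selected with ampicillin via the β-lactamase gene. The backbone also carries an Epstein-Barr virus oriP fragment, which supports episomal maintenance and enhanced transient expression in mammalian cell lines that supply EBNA1. Short lac, tet and bla fragments near the end of the annotated sequence appear to be backbone remnants with no evident role in the payload.

Expression is driven by the CMV immediate-early enhancer and promoter, followed by adenovirus-derived leader and splice elements and a chimeric intron fragment that promote efficient mRNA processing. The hit to adenovirus terminal protein on the opposite strand most likely reflects this leader region rather than a functional gene. A fragment of a mouse immunoglobulin heavy chain signal sequence precedes the insert region and is presumably what directs the protein into the secretory pathway. The RhopH3 ectodomain itself is not annotated by the feature table but fits the gap between the signal sequence and the tag, cloned between retained NotI and AscI sites. All potential N-linked glycosylation motifs (NXS/T) were changed to NXA, preventing glycan addition by mammalian cells. The C-terminus is fused to rat CD4 domains 3 and 4 and, per the record, an enzymatic biotinylation sequence, with a rabbit β-globin polyadenylation signal terminating the transcript. The biotin tag permits capture on streptavidin. The construct belongs to a library of P. vivax recombinant merozoite proteins used to look for vaccine candidates and protein-protein interactions.
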