Addgene plasmid #68527: RhopH3-bio
Purpose: Expresses full-length P. vivax RhopH3 ectodomain in mammalian cells. C-terminal rat Cd4d3+4 tag, biotinylation sequence
Depositing lab: Julian Rayner & Gavin Wright. Depositing organization: Wellcome Sanger Institute. Publication: A Library of Plasmodium vivax Recombinant Merozoite Proteins Reveals New Vaccine Candidates and Protein-Protein Interactions. Hostetler JB, Sharma S, Bartholdson SJ, Wright GJ, Fairhurst RM, Rayner JC. PLoS Negl Trop Dis. 2015 Dec 23;9(12):e0004264. doi: 10.1371/journal.pntd.0004264. eCollection 2015 Dec. PubMed 26701602.
Backbone
  Vector backbone: pTT3
  Backbone manufacturer: Yves Durocher, NRC
  Backbone size w/o insert (bp): 6654
  Vector type: Mammalian Expression
Growth in bacteria
  Bacterial resistance: Ampicillin, 100 μg/mL
  Growth temperature: 37°C
  Growth strain: DH5alpha
  Copy number: High Copy
Gene/Insert
  Gene/Insert name: RhopH3 (alt name: PVX_098712)
  Mutation: All NXT/S sites mutated to NXA, where X is any amino acid except Proline
  Promoter: CMV
  Tag / fusion protein: rat CD4 d3+4, enzymatic biotinylation sequence (C terminal on backbone)
  Cloning method: Restriction Enzyme; 5′ cloning site NotI (not destroyed); 3′ cloning site AscI (not destroyed)
  Sequencing primers: 5′ pMT2-F; 3′ rb_glob_PA_term-R
Terms and licenses: Academic/Nonprofit Terms; Industry Terms: Not Available to Industry
How to cite: RhopH3-bio was a gift from Julian Rayner & Gavin Wright (Addgene plasmid # 68527 ; http://n2t.net/addgene:68527 ; RRID:Addgene_68527)
