>Addgene plasmid #68527 | RhopH3-bio | depositor partial sequence | sequence record 120649 | RhopH3 from Not1 to Asc1 restriction sites
GCGGCCGCCAGAGAGTACTTCAGCGGCTTCGTGAACAAGAAGCTGAAGAACCTGCTGCAGTGCAACCTGG
CCGCCTACTACAACCTGAGAGACAACGGCCCCGACCCCAACGCCTTCCTGGATTTTGTGGGCGAGCCCGA
GCAGTTCTACTGGTTCATCGAGCACTACCTGAGCGTGCCCTTCAGCATCCCCCGGAACCTGAAGAACAAC
AAGGCCCACAGCTACTGGTCCTGCATCAACCGGGCCTGGGTGTCCGAGTTCCTGCGGAAGTACGAGGAAC
CCGACATCAACGAGCTGATGAAGTTCCTGGACAAAGAACAGCGGGTGTACTTCTCCTACACCTTCCAGAA
CATCGAGCCCGTGGCCAAGTACACCAGCTTCCCCATCAAAGAGTTCCACAAGTACTGCGTGCTGCCCCCC
CTGATCGAGACAAACATCAAGCAGAAGGACAAGGGCGGCAATCTGGCCTTCCAGCTGAACCAGGCCGAGT
ACAAGATCTACCTGTCCAGCGTGGGCACCCCCACCAGCGCCCTGAAGAATCTGTACCTGAACATGGAAGA
TGGCGAGCGGAAGAACATCGTGAAAACCATCGTGGAAAACGAGGGCAGCAACAACGTGTTCGTGAACTGC
CCCGTGTACGACCTGAAGCTGCACTACAACAAAGAGTGCGGCAGCCAGCCCAACGTGCTGAAGTGCCTGG
ATGACTATATCAAGCACCTGTGCGAGCGGCGGATCGCCCACAGAGAGAAGGGCACCTTCTGCGACGACCT
GCTGTTCCTGTTCGACGCCCTGAAAGAACCCTACGTGGAAAATTTCAAGAAGTTTCTGAGCCGGGACGAC
GTGCACCTCGTGAAGCCTCAGTCTGTGTGGGGCATCCCCCTGTTCACCACCTACAAGCCCAGAGATCTGA
AAAACCCCAAGAACAACGTGCCCCTGAACGTGTTCAAGGTGCTGAACAGCAAGAACAAACTGTTCCTGAG
CTTCTTCGACGAGATCCCCAAGAGCCCCTACTATATGGAAGAGTCCCAGCCCCTCGTGAAACTGAGCGAC
TTCGCCAGCAGCATCTTCGACAAGCTGCACCGGTTCTTCTATGTGTTCAAGAAGAAGGGCAACCAGATCA
GCCCCGTGTCCGTGAAAGAGCTGAGCCACAATATCGCCGATTTCAGCTTCAAGCACGACACCTCCAACAT
CGAGTGCAAGAAAGTGAAGAAGTCCCTGAACCTGGAACTGGAAGTGGAAGTGGCCAAGGGCGTGGCCGCC
GAGAAGATCTGCAATCTGATCGAGGGCTTCGTGCTGACCAAGGGCAAGAAGGATAAGACCATCCGGGGCG
AGGTGGACGATGTGCACAAGGGCTTCCGGATCCAGTGCATCCTGATCGCCACCCACGTGGAAGCCCTGAA
TATCGTGCGCCAGCTGCTGAATATGGAATCCATGCTGAGCCTGACCAGATACACCAGCCTGTACCTGCAC
AAGTTCTTCAAGAGCGTGACAGCCCTGAAGGGGAACTTCCTGTACGAGAACCCCAGCGCCATCCGGCACG
CCAGAGCTTGTGGCAGAGCTGTGCTGCATGTGCCCGCCGTGCTGTACCGGCGGAATATCTACCTGGCCGA
GACATTCCTGAGCCTGTATCTGGGCCTGAGCAACCTGGTGTCCAGCAACCCCAGCAGCCCATTCTTCGAG
TACGCCATCATCGAGTTTCTGGTGTCCTACTTCAACAAGGGCAGCGAGAAATTCCTGCTGTATCTGTTCT
CCATCGTGTCTGTGCTGTACATCAACATCTACTACTACGAGCAGCTGTACTGCCACCACCGCGAGCAGTT
TGAGCTGCTGCGGAGCAAGATGATCCACCCCAACATTGCCGACCGGATCCTGGAAAACATTAAGACCCTG
ATCAAGAACCCCCGGTACATGAAGATGCGGACCTTCTACATGAAGTTCGACAACGAGGACATGTTCGATA
AGCGGAAGGTGTTCGAAGTGCTGTACTCCTTCGATGAGTTCCTGTCCTCCAGCGACGCTCAGCAGAAAGC
CAAGATGCAGGATATCAGCGACGAGAGCGTGGACCTGGATACCACCAACGACGGCATCGGCCTGCGGAAA
GAGGACGCCCTGTTTGAGTCTGAGCAGCAGGGCAGCATGGAATCTATCGAGGACATCGACGAGGGCCTGG
AAGGCGTGGACCCCAACCAGCAGAAGAAAACCGCCGAGTATCTGAAGATGGTGCCCGACGAGGACAAGGC
CAACCTGGCTGACCGGAACAAAGAGCTGGAACTGGACCTGTACAAGTACATCGGCACCCTGAACGAGGCC
TCTGCCGGCGTGGGAACCGTGTCTACACACAGCCCTGCTACCGCCGCCAGAATGGGACTGAATGCTGGCG
GAGGCAGAGCCGTGCGGCCTGCTGCTAAAGGACTGCACCAGCGGATGGGCCAGATGGGCAAGGACCTGAA
GAGGATGAAGGGCAAGGATACCAGCAAGCTGCGGAAGGGGGTGGACTTCTACGAGAGCAGCACCTCCCTG
AATCAGATCTCCCCTGGCGAGAGCGCCACAGAGGGCAAGGGCTCTAGCACCAATGTGGCCACCGAGGGCA
CCAGCCCATCTGAAACAGGCGCGCC
