>Addgene plasmid #68527 | RhopH3-bio | addgene partial sequence | sequence record 124328 | rb_glob_PA_term-R 5'-CCCATATGTCCTTCCGAGTG-3'
CACTATTGCAATGAAAATAAATTTCCTTTATTAGCCAGAGGTCGAGGTCGGGGGATCCTTAATTAATCAC
GTGTCTAGACTTAACGATGATTCCACACCATTTTCTGTGCATCCAGAATATGATGCAGTGATCCGGAATT
CAACCCTTTGGATAAAACCTGGATCTTGGAGTCCATCTTGACCTCTTCACCTTCACTCAGTAGACATTGC
CACACCCCTGCTTCAGGGGCCTGCACTTGAATCACTTTCTCCTGCCTGGAGACCCTGGCCTCCTGATTCT
CCTGCTTCAAGATCAGTCTCATCTTGGGTGAGGTGGGTCCCATCACCTCACAGGTCAAAGTGTTGCTGTC
GGGCTGAGTCACTTTCATCACCACCAGGTTCACTTCCTGATACAGTATCCCTCTGTCCAGAGTCAGGGTC
AGGTTGCCAGAACCAGCAAACTGAAGGGAGACCTGGGGTATCTGAAGGGTGAGTGGGAGCGTTTCGGACA
GCTGGAACTTGGGGTTGCTAGTAGACTTCTGCACAGACACCTTTTGGTTCTTTAGGGAGAAGGTGATCCA
GGACTGGGAAGAAGGAGCCTTCTCTGCCTTCCATCTCAACTCTCCCTGCAGGCTTTCCTCTCCAAGGTTG
AGTGGGAAGGAGAACTCCGCTGACTCCCCCTCACTCTTATAGGCCGTGATGGAGGTCGACGGCGCGCCTG
TTTCAGATGGGCTGGTGCCCTCGGTGGCCACATTGGTGCTAGAGCCCTTGCCCTCTGTGGCGCTCTCGCC
AGGGGAGATCTGATTCAGGGAGGTGCTGCTCTCGTAGAAGTCCACCCCCTTCCGCAGCTTGCTGGTATCC
TTGCCCTTCATCCTCTTCAGGTCCTTGCCCATCTGGCCCATCCGCTGGTGCAGTCCTTTAGCAGCAGGCC
GCACGGCTCTGCCTCCGCCAGCATTCAGTCCCATTCTGGCGGCGGTAGCAGGGCTGTGTGTAGACACGGT
TCCCACGCCGGCAGAGGCCTCGTTCAGGGTGCCGATGTACTTGTACAGGTCCAGTTCCAGCTCTTTGTTC
CGGTCAGCCAGGTTGG
