>Addgene plasmid #68527 | RhopH3-bio | addgene partial sequence | sequence record 124329 | pMT2-F 5'-TTGCCTTTCTCTCCACAGGT-3'
TGGAGTTTCAGACCCAGGTACTCATGTCCCTGCTGCTCTGCATGTCTGGTGCGGCCGCCAGAGAGTACTT
CAGCGGCTTCGTGAACAAGAAGCTGAAGAACCTGCTGCAGTGCAACCTGGCCGCCTACTACAACCTGAGA
GACAACGGCCCCGACCCCAACGCCTTCCTGGATTTTGTGGGCGAGCCCGAGCAGTTCTACTGGTTCATCG
AGCACTACCTGAGCGTGCCCTTCAGCATCCCCCGGAACCTGAAGAACAACAAGGCCCACAGCTACTGGTC
CTGCATCAACCGGGCCTGGGTGTCCGAGTTCCTGCGGAAGTACGAGGAACCCGACATCAACGAGCTGATG
AAGTTCCTGGACAAAGAACAGCGGGTGTACTTCTCCTACACCTTCCAGAACATCGAGCCCGTGGCCAAGT
ACACCAGCTTCCCCATCAAAGAGTTCCACAAGTACTGCGTGCTGCCCCCCCTGATCGAGACAAACATCAA
GCAGAAGGACAAGGGCGGCAATCTGGCCTTCCAGCTGAACCAGGCCGAGTACAAGATCTACCTGTCCAGC
GTGGGCACCCCCACCAGCGCCCTGAAGAATCTGTACCTGAACATGGAAGATGGCGAGCGGAAGAACATCG
TGAAAACCATCGTGGAAAACGAGGGCAGCAACAACGTGTTCGTGAACTGCCCCGTGTACGACCTGAAGCT
GCACTACAACAAAGAGTGCGGCAGCCAGCCCAACGTGCTGAAGTGCCTGGATGACTATATCAAGCACCTG
TGCGAGCGGCGGATCGCCCACAGAGAGAAGGGCACCTTCTGCGACGACCTGCTGTTCCTGTTCGACGCCC
TGAAAGAACCCTACGTGGAAAATTTCAAGAAGTTTCTGAGCCGGGACGACGTGCACCTCGTGAAGCCTCA
GTCTGTGTGGGGCATCCCCCTGTTCACCACCTACAAGCCCAGAGATCTGAAAAACCCCAAGAACAACGTG
CCCCTGAACGTGTTCAAGGTGCTGAACAGC
